>Addgene plasmid #185181 | pST_IGKV_ANDDA_Unigene43915 (pBS0336) | addgene full sequence | sequence record 366760 | Addgene NGS Result
ACGGATCGGGAGATCTCCCGATCCCCTATGGTGCACTCTCAGTACAATCTGCTCTGATGCCGCATAGTTA
AGCCAGTATCTGCTCCCTGCTTGTGTGTTGGAGGTCGCTGAGTAGTGCGCGAGCAAAATTTAAGCTACAA
CAAGGCAAGGCTTGACCGACAATTGCATGAAGAATCTGCTTAGGGTTAGGCGTTTTGCGCTGCTTCGCGA
TGTACGGGCCAGATATACGCGTTGACATTGATTATTGACTAGTTATTAATAGTAATCAATTACGGGGTCA
TTAGTTCATAGCCCATATATGGAGTTCCGCGTTACATAACTTACGGTAAATGGCCCGCCTGGCTGACCGC
CCAACGACCCCCGCCCATTGACGTCAATAATGACGTATGTTCCCATAGTAACGCCAATAGGGACTTTCCA
TTGACGTCAATGGGTGGAGTATTTACGGTAAACTGCCCACTTGGCAGTACATCAAGTGTATCATATGCCA
AGTACGCCCCCTATTGACGTCAATGACGGTAAATGGCCCGCCTGGCATTATGCCCAGTACATGACCTTAT
GGGACTTTCCTACTTGGCAGTACATCTACGTATTAGTCATCGCTATTACCATGGTGATGCGGTTTTGGCA
GTACATCAATGGGCGTGGATAGCGGTTTGACTCACGGGGATTTCCAAGTCTCCACCCCATTGACGTCAAT
GGGAGTTTGTTTTGGCACCAAAATCAACGGGACTTTCCAAAATGTCGTAACAACTCCGCCCCATTGACGC
AAATGGGCGGTAGGCGTGTACGGTGGGAGGTCTATATAAGCAGAGCTCTCTGGCTAACTAGAGAACCCAC
TGCTTACTGGCTTATCGAAATTAATACGACTCACTATAGGGAGACCCAAGCTGGCTAGCCACCATGATCA
CCTGCCAGAGCCGCATGACTACCATGATCCACATCCTGTGGCTGGTGACCTGCTGGATCCAGGGCAGCCA
CGGCGAGACCGTTATGACCCAGAGCCCCGCCACCCTGCACCACGTCGTGGGCGACAGAGTGACCATCGAC
TGCAAAGCCTCTAGCTCTGTGACCGGCACATATAGCTATATCGCCTGGTACCAGCAGAAGCCAGGACAGG
CCCCTAAACTGCTGATCTATAGAGCCTCTACCAGAGCCTCTGGAGTGCCTGACAGATTCTCTGGATCCGG
ATCTGGACTGGATTATACATTTACCATCTCTAGAGTGGAGTCTGAGGACGCCGCCGACTACTACTGTCAG
CAGGGATACACCACCCCTTACACCTTTGGAAAGGGCTGAGGATCTGGGGACTACAAGGACGACGACGACA
AGTGAACCCGCTGATCAGCCTCGACTGTGCCTTCTAGTTGCCAGCCATCTGTTGTTTGCCCCTCCCCCGT
GCCTTCCTTGACCCTGGAAGGTGCCACTCCCACTGTCCTTTCCTAATAAAATGAGGAAATTGCATCGCAT
TGTCTGAGTAGGTGTCATTCTATTCTGGGGGGTGGGGTGGGGCAGGACAGCAAGGGGGAGGATTGGGAAG
ACAATAGCAGGCATGCTGGGGATGCGGTGGGCTCTATGGCTTCTGAGGCGGAAAGAACCAGCTGGGGCTC
TAGGGGGTATCCCC
[124 nt withheld, positions 1625-1748]
C
[91 nt withheld, positions 1750-1840]
A
[49 nt withheld, positions 1842-1890]
CCTTTGACGTTGGAGTCCACGTTCTTT
[37 nt withheld, positions 1918-1954]
ACCCTATCTCGGTCTATTCTTTTGATTTATAAGGGATTTTGCCGATTTCGGCCTATTGGTTAAAAAATGA
GCTGATTTAACAAAAATTTAACGCGAATTAATTCTGTGGAATGTGTGTCAGTTAGGGTGTGGAAAGTCCC
CAGGCTCCCCAGCAGGCAGAAGTATGCAAAGCATGCATCTCAATTAGTCAGCAACCAGGTGTGGAAAGTC
CCCAGGCTCCCCAGCAGGCAGAAGTATGCAAAGCATGCATCTCAATTAGTCAGCAACCATAGTCCCGCCC
CTAACTCCGCCCATCCCGCCCCTAACTCCGCCCAGTTCCGCCCATTCTCCGCCCCATGGCTGACTAATTT
TTTTTATTTATGCAGAGGCCGAGGCCGCCTCTGCCTCTGAGCTATTCCAGAAGTAGTGAGGAGGCTTTTT
TGGAGGCCTAGGCTTTTGCAAAAAGCTCCCGGGAGCTTGTATATCCATTTTCGGATCTGATCAGCACGTG
TTGACAATTAATCATCGGCATAGTATATCGGCATAGTATAATACGACAAGGTGAGGAACTAAACCATGGC
CAAGTTGACCAGTGCCGTTCCGGTGCTCACCGCGCGCGACGTCGCCGGAGCGGTCGAGTTCTGGACCGAC
CGGCTCGGGTTCTCCCGGGACTTCGTGGAGGACGACTTCGCCGGTGTGGTCCGGGACGACGTGACCCTGT
TCATCAGCGCGGTCCAGGACCAGGTGGTGCCGGACAACACCCTGGCCTGGGTGTGGGTGCGCGGCCTGGA
CGAGCTGTACGCCGAGTGGTCGGAGGTCGTGTCCACGAACTTCCGGGACGCCTCCGGGCCGGCCATGACC
GAGATCGGCGAGCAGCCGTGGGGGCGGGAGTTCGCCCTGCGCGACCCGGCCGGCAACTGCGTGCACTTCG
TGGCCGAGGAGCAGGACTGACACGTGCTACGAGATTTCGATTCCACCGCCGCCTTCTATGAAAGGTTGGG
CTTCGGAATCGTTTTCCGGGACGCCGGCTGGATGATCCTCCAGCGCGGGGATCTCATGCTGGAGTTCTTC
GCCCACCCCAACTTGTTTATTGCAGCTTATAATGGTTACAAATAAAGCAATAGCATCACAAATTTCACAA
ATAAAGCATTTTTTTCACTGCATTCTAGTTGTGGTTTGTCCAAACTCATCAATGTATCTTATCATGTCTG
TATACCGTCGACCTCTAGCTAGAGCTTGGCGTAATCATGGTCATAGCTGTTTCCTGTGTGAAATTGTTAT
CCGCTCACAATTCCACACAACATACGAGCCGGAAGCATAAAGTGTAAAGCCTGGGGTGCCTAATGAGTGA
GCTAACTTACATTAATTGCGTTGCGCTCACTGCCCGCTTTCCAGTCGGGAAACCTGTCGTGCCAGCTGCA
TTAATGAATCGGCCAACGCGCGGGGAGAGGCGGTTTGCGTATTGGGCGCTCTTCCGCTTCCTCGCTCACT
GACTCGCTGCGCTCGGTCGTTCGGCTGCGGCGAGCGGTATCAGCTCACTCAAAGGCGGTAATACGGTTAT
CCACAGAATCAGGGGATAACGCAGGAAAGAACATGTGAGCAAAAGGCCAGCAAAAGGCCAGGAACCGTAA
AAAGGCCGCGTTGCTGGCGTTTTTCCATAGGCTCCGCCCCCCTGACGAGCATCACAAAAATCGACGCTCA
AGTCAGAGGTGGCGAAACCCGACAGGACTATAAAGATACCAGGCGTTTCCCCCTGGAAGCTCCCTCGTGC
GCTCTCCTGTTCCGACCCTGCCGCTTACCGGATACCTGTCCGCCTTTCTCCCTTCGGGAAGCGTGGCGCT
TTCTCATAGCTCACGCTGTAGGTATCTCAGTTCGGTGTAGGTCGTTCGCTCCAAGCTGGGCTGTGTGCAC
GAACCCCCCGTTCAGCCCGACCGCTGCGCCTTATCCGGTAACTATCGTCTTGAGTCCAACCCGGTAAGAC
ACGACTTATCGCCACTGGCAGCAGCCACTGGTAACAGGATTAGCAGAGCGAGGTATGTAGGCGGTGCTAC
AGAGTTCTTGAAGTGGTGGCCTAACTACGGCTACACTAGAAGAACAGTATTTGGTATCTGCGCTCTGCTG
AAGCCAGTTACCTTCGGAAAAAGAGTTGGTAGCTCTTGATCCGGCAAACAAACCACCGCTGGTAGCGGTG
GTTTTTTTGTTTGCAAGCAGCAGATTACGCGCAGAAAAAAAGGATCTCAAGAAGATCCTTTGATCTTTTC
TACGGGGTCTGACGCTCAGTGGAACGAAAACTCACGTTAAGGGATTTTGGTCATGAGATTATCAAAAAGG
ATCTTCACCTAGATCCTTTTAAATTAAAAATGAAGTTTTAAATCAATCTAAAGTATATATGAGTAAACTT
GGTCTGACAGTTACCAATGCTTAATCAGTGAGGCACCTATCTCAGCGATCTGTCTATTTCGTTCATCCAT
AGTTGCCTGACTCCCCGTCGTGTAGATAACTACGATACGGGAGGGCTTACCATCTGGCCCCAGTGCTGCA
ATGATACCGCGAGACCCACGCTCACCGGCTCCAGATTTATCAGCAATAAACCAGCCAGCCGGAAGGGCCG
AGCGCAGAAGTGGTCCTGCAACTTTATCCGCCTCCATCCAGTCTATTAATTGTTGCCGGGAAGCTAGAGT
AAGTAGTTCGCCAGTTAATAGTTTGCGCAACGTTGTTGCCATTGCTACAGGCATCGTGGTGTCACGCTCG
TCGTTTGGTATGGCTTCATTCAGCTCCGGTTCCCAACGATCAAGGCGAGTTACATGATCCCCCATGTTGT
GCAAAAAAGCGGTTAGCTCCTTCGGTCCTCCGATCGTTGTCAGAAGTAAGTTGGCCGCAGTGTTATCACT
CATGGTTATGGCAGCACTGCATAATTCTCTTACTGTCATGCCATCCGTAAGATGCTTTTCTGTGACTGGT
GAGTACTCAACCAAGTCATTCTGAGAATAGTGTATGCGGCGACCGAGTTGCTCTTGCCCGGCGTCAATAC
GGGATAATACCGCGCCACATAGCAGAACTTTAAAAGTGCTCATCATTGGAAAACGTTCTTCGGGGCGAAA
ACTCTCAAGGATCTTACCGCTGTTGAGATCCAGTTCGATGTAACCCACTCGTGCACCCAACTGATCTTCA
GCATCTTTTACTTTCACCAGCGTTTCTGGGTGAGCAAAAACAGGAAGGCAAAATGCCGCAAAAAAGGGAA
TAAGGGCGACACGGAAATGTTGAATACTCATACTCTTCCTTTTTCAATATTATTGAAGCATTTATCAGGG
TTATTGTCTCATGAGCGGATACATATTTGAATGTATTTAGAAAAATAAACAAATAGGGGTTCCGCGCACA
TTTCCCCGAAAAGTGCCACCTGACGTCG
Features (pLannotate 1.2.2; 22 found; start..end, strand, type, name):
     27..79      -  misc_feature   bom (fragment): basis of mobility region from pBR322
    234..613     +  enhancer       CMV enhancer: human cytomegalovirus immediate early enhancer
    614..817     +  promoter       CMV promoter: human cytomegalovirus (CMV) immediate early promoter
    813..846     +  LTR            5' LTR (truncated) (fragment): truncated 5' long terminal repeat (LTR) from HIV-1
    862..880     +  promoter       T7 promoter: promoter for bacteriophage T7 RNA polymerase
    925..1263    +  CDS            IGKV3-20: KV320_HUMAN - Experimental evidence at protein level: Swiss-Prot protein existence level 1. V region of the variable domain of immunoglobulin light chains that participates in the antigen recognition (PubMed:24600447). Immunoglobulins, also known as antibodies, are membrane-bound or secreted glycoproteins produced by B lymphocytes. In the recognition phase of humoral immunity, the membrane-bound immunoglobulins serve as receptors which, upon binding of a specific antigen, trigger the clonal expansion and differentiation of B lymphocytes into immunoglobulins- secreting plasma cells. Secreted im
   1312..1332    +  CDS            FLAG (fragment): FLAG® epitope tag, followed by an enterokinase cleavage site
   1355..1579    +  polyA_signal   bGH poly(A) signal: bovine growth hormone polyadenylation signal
   1583..1604    +  promoter       SV40 promoter (fragment): SV40 enhancer and early promoter
   1625..2053    +  rep_origin     f1 ori (sequence partly withheld): f1 bacteriophage origin of replication; arrow indicates direction of (+) strand synthesis
   2067..2396    +  promoter       SV40 promoter: SV40 enhancer and early promoter
   2444..2491    +  promoter       EM7 promoter: synthetic bacterial promoter&nbsp
   2510..2884    +  CDS            BleoR: antibiotic-binding protein; Sh ble from Streptoalloteichus hindustanus; confers resistance to bleomycin, phleomycin, and Zeocin™
   2894..3019    +  CDS            ble (fragment): BLE_KLEPN - Experimental evidence at protein level: Swiss-Prot protein existence level 1. Binding protein with a strong affinity to the bleomycin family of antibiotics. Binds to CL990; an antimitotic-antibiotic compound. From Klebsiella pneumoniae.
   3014..3135    +  polyA_signal   SV40 poly(A) signal: SV40 polyadenylation signal
   3208..3224    -  protein_bind   lac operator: The lac repressor binds to the lac operator to inhibit transcription in E. coli. This inhibition can be relieved by adding lactose or isopropyl-β-D-thiogalactopyranoside (IPTG). lac repressor encoded by lacI
   3232..3262    -  promoter       lac promoter: promoter for the E. coli lac operon
   3277..3298    -  protein_bind   CAP binding site: CAP binding activates transcription in the presence of cAMP. E. coli catabolite activator protein
   3311..3403    -  CDS            lacI (fragment): lac repressor; lacI; The lac repressor binds to the lac operator to inhibit transcription in E. coli. This inhibition can be relieved by adding lactose or isopropyl-β-D-thiogalactopyranoside (IPTG).
   3586..4174    -  rep_origin     ori: high-copy-number ColE1/pMB1/pBR322/pUC origin of replication
   4345..5205    -  CDS            AmpR: β-lactamase; bla; confers resistance to ampicillin, carbenicillin, and related antibiotics
   5206..5310    -  promoter       AmpR promoter: bla
