[The description below was written by a language model from this plasmid's Addgene catalogue record and pLannotate feature annotations shown in this document.]
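Description:
pST_IGKV_ANDDA_Unigene43915 (pBS0336) is a 5.3 kb mammalian expression plasmid built on a backbone recorded as YK 02. It carries a 432 bp insert from the Chinese giant salamander (A. davidianus), introduced by Gibson cloning. It is propagated in E. coli from a high-copy ColE1/pUC-type origin under ampicillin selection (AmpR with its bla promoter), and also contains an f1 origin. Small lac promoter/operator, lacI and bom fragments are backbone remnants.

The insert lies downstream of the human CMV immediate early enhancer and promoter, with a T7 promoter between them, and transcription ends at a bovine growth hormone polyadenylation signal. The automated annotation labels the coding region as human IGKV3-20. This most likely reflects homology rather than identity, since the catalogue entry names the insert as a salamander immunoglobulin kappa variable-like unigene. A partial FLAG epitope match sits just after the coding region, suggesting a C-terminal tag for detection, although the catalogue fields list no tag. A short hit annotated as a truncated HIV-1 5' LTR next to the CMV promoter is probably a spurious match, as the plasmid has no other lentiviral elements. A second cassette places the Sh ble gene (BleoR) under tandem SV40 early and EM7 promoters with an SV40 polyadenylation signal, so Zeocin-type selection is possible in both mammalian cells and bacteria.

The plasmid was made to express this protein in human cells for a screen of proteins from extremotolerant organisms. The depositor reports it as one of the top performers in protecting against apoptosis, and names the empty pSecTag2 B vector as the negative control for that assay.
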