Addgene plasmid #185181: pST_IGKV_ANDDA_Unigene43915 (pBS0336)
Purpose: For the mammalian expression of the Chinese giant salamander protein IGKV_ANDDA_Unigene43915. This is one of the top performing targets in our apoptosis assay (it protected from apoptosis).
Depositing lab: Pamela Silver. Depositing organization: Harvard Medical School. Publication: Natural and Designed Proteins Inspired by Extremotolerant Organisms Can Form Condensates and Attenuate Apoptosis in Human Cells. Veling MT, Nguyen DT, Thadani NN, Oster ME, Rollins NJ, Brock KP, Bethel NP, Lim S, Baker D, Way JC, Marks DS, Chang RL, Silver PA. ACS Synth Biol. 2022 Mar 18;11(3):1292-1302. doi: 10.1021/acssynbio.1c00572. Epub 2022 Feb 18. PubMed 35176859.
Backbone
  Vector backbone: YK 02
  Vector type: Mammalian Expression
Growth in bacteria
  Bacterial resistance: Ampicillin, 100 μg/mL
  Growth temperature: 37°C
  Growth strain: DH5alpha
  Copy number: High Copy
Gene/Insert
  Gene/Insert name: IGKV_ANDDA_Unigene43915
  Species: A. davidianus
  Insert size (bp): 432
  Cloning method: Gibson Cloning
Terms and licenses: Academic/Nonprofit Terms; Industry Terms: Not Available to Industry
Depositor comments: This is one of the top performing targets in our apoptosis assay (it protected from apoptosis). See supplemental table 2 in our paper to see its performance in our assay. The negative control for this assay is pSecTag2 B which can be obtained from Thermo here https://www.thermofisher.com/order/catalog/product/V90020
How to cite: pST_IGKV_ANDDA_Unigene43915 (pBS0336) was a gift from Pamela Silver (Addgene plasmid # 185181 ; http://n2t.net/addgene:185181 ; RRID:Addgene_185181)
